Addgene plasmid #73579: pLenti-CMV-mOC-STAMP-GFP
Purpose: Lentivirus expression of mOC-STAMP
Depositing lab: Paul Odgren. Depositing organization: University of Massachusetts, Worcester. Publication: Studies of OC-STAMP in Osteoclast Fusion: A New Knockout Mouse Model, Rescue of Cell Fusion, and Transmembrane Topology. Witwicka H, Hwang SY, Reyes-Gutierrez P, Jia H, Odgren PE, Donahue LR, Birnbaum MJ, Odgren PR. PLoS One. 2015 Jun 4;10(6):e0128275. doi: 10.1371/journal.pone.0128275. eCollection 2015. PONE-D-14-50827 PubMed 26042409.
Backbone
  Vector backbone: pLenti-CMV-MCS-GFP-SV-puro
  Backbone size w/o insert (bp): 8437
  Total vector size (bp): 9934
  Vector type: Lentiviral
Growth in bacteria
  Bacterial resistance: Ampicillin, 100 μg/mL
  Growth temperature: 37°C
  Growth strain: NEB Stable
  Copy number: High Copy
Gene/Insert
  Gene/Insert name: OC-STAMP
  Species: M. musculus (mouse)
  GenBank ID: NM_029021.1
  Entrez Gene: Ocstamp (a.k.a. 4833422F24Rik, OC-STAMP)
  Tag / fusion protein: GFP (C terminal on insert)
  Cloning method: Restriction Enzyme; 5′ cloning site Xba1 (unknown if destroyed); 3′ cloning site Xba1 (unknown if destroyed)
  Sequencing primers: 5′ tcttaggcaatgtgcgtgcag
Terms and licenses: Academic/Nonprofit Terms; Industry Terms: Not Available to Industry
How to cite: pLenti-CMV-mOC-STAMP-GFP was a gift from Paul Odgren (Addgene plasmid # 73579 ; http://n2t.net/addgene:73579 ; RRID:Addgene_73579)
