[The description below was written by a language model from this plasmid's Addgene catalogue record.]
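Description:
pLenti-CMV-mOC-STAMP-GFP is a lentiviral expression plasmid built on the pLenti-CMV-MCS-GFP-SV-puro backbone and carrying the mouse Ocstamp coding sequence (OC-STAMP, osteoclast stimulatory transmembrane protein). The insert accounts for roughly 1.5 kb of the approximately 9.9 kb total and was cloned into a single XbaI site at both ends, so orientation depended on screening; the record does not say whether the sites were preserved. The plasmid is maintained in E. coli as a high-copy, ampicillin-selected construct, and a recombination-deficient strain is recommended, as is usual for vectors carrying repeated lentiviral LTRs.

As the plasmid and backbone names indicate, expression is driven by the CMV immediate-early promoter, and OC-STAMP is fused at its C terminus to GFP, so the protein can be followed by fluorescence or detected with anti-GFP reagents. The backbone name also implies a downstream SV40 promoter-driven puromycin resistance cassette for selecting transduced mammalian cells. However, no feature table is provided, so this cassette, the LTRs, packaging signal and other lentiviral elements cannot be confirmed in detail from the record. As a transfer vector, it would be co-transfected with packaging and envelope plasmids to produce viral particles that stably integrate the cassette into target cells.

The stated purpose is lentiviral expression of mouse OC-STAMP. The associated study concerns the role of this protein in osteoclast fusion, including a knockout mouse model, rescue of cell fusion and analysis of transmembrane topology. This is consistent with using the GFP-tagged construct to restore OC-STAMP in deficient osteoclast precursors and to examine the location or orientation of its C terminus.
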