>Addgene plasmid #73579 | pLenti-CMV-mOC-STAMP-GFP | depositor partial sequence | sequence record 136073 | backbone vector sequence
CTAGCTGGCCAGTCGACAATCAACCTCTGGATTACAAAATTTGTGAAAGATTGACTGGTATTCTTAACTA
TGTTGCTCCTTTTACGCTATGTGGATACGCTGCTTTAATGCCTTTGTATCATGCTATTGCTTCCCGTATG
GCTTTCATTTTCTCCTCCTTGTATAAATCCTGGTTGCTGTCTCTTTATGAGGAGTTGTGGCCCGTTGTCA
GGCAACGTGGCGTGGTGTGCACTGTGTTTGCTGACGCAACCCCCACTGGTTGGGGCATTGCCACCACCTG
TCAGCTCCTTTCCGGGACTTTCGCTTTCCCCCTCCCTATTGCCACGGCGGAACTCATCGCCGCCTGCCTT
GCCCGCTGCTGGACAGGGGCTCGGCTGTTGGGCACTGACAATTCCGTGGTGTTGTCGGGGAAGCTGACGT
CCTTTCCATGGCTGCTCGCCTGTGTTGCCACCTGGATTCTGCGCGGGACGTCCTTCTGCTACGTCCCTTC
GGCCCTCAATCCAGCGGACCTTCCTTCCCGCGGCCTGCTGCCGGCTCTGCGGCCTCTTCCGCGTCTTCGC
CTTCGCCCTCAGACGAGTCGGATCTCCCTTTGGGCCGCCTCCCCGCCTGGAATTCGAGCTCGGTACCTTT
AAGACCAATGACTTACAAGGCAGCTGTAGATCTTAGCCACTTTTTAAAAGAAAAGGGGGGACTGGAAGGG
CTAATTCACTCCCAACGAAGACAAGATGGGATCAATTCACCATGGGAATAACTTCGTATAGCATACATTA
TACGAAGTTATGCTGCTTTTTGCTTGTACTGGGTCTCTCTGGTTAGACCAGATCTGAGCCTGGGAGCTCT
CTGGCTAACTAGGGAACCCACTGCTTAAGCCTCAATAAAGCTTGCCTTGAGTGCTTCAAGTAGTGTGTGC
CCGTCTGTTGTGTGACTCTGGTAACTAGAGATCCCTCAGACCCTTTTAGTCAGTGTGGAAAATCTCTAGC
AGTAGTAGTTCATGTCATCTTATTATTCAGTATTTATAACTTGCAAAGAAATGAATATCAGAGAGTGAGA
GGAACTTGTTTATTGCAGCTTATAATGGTTACAAATAAAGCAATAGCATCACAAATTTCACAAATAAAGC
ATTTTTTTCACTGCATTCTAGTTGTGGTTTGTCCAAACTCATCAATGTATCTTATCATGTCTGGCTCTAG
CTATCCCGCCCCTAACTCCGCCCAGTTCCGCCCATTCTCCGCCCCATGGCTGACTAATTTTTTTTATTTA
TGCAGAGGCCGAGGCCGCCTCGGCCTCTGAGCTATTCCAGAAGTAGTGAGGAGGCTTTTTTGGAGGATCG
AATTCCTGCAGCCCCCTAGGCTTTTGCGTCGAGACGTACCCAATTCGCCCTATAGTGAGTCGTATTACGC
GCGCTCACTGGCCGTCGTTTTACAACGTCGTGACTGGGAAAACCCTGGCGTTACCCAACTTAATCGCCTT
GCAGCACATCCCCCTTTCGCCAGCTGGCGTAATAGCGAAGAGGCCCGCACCGATCGCCCTTCCCAACAGT
TGCGCAGCCTGAATGGCGAATGGCGCG
[124 nt withheld, positions 1568-1691]
C
[91 nt withheld, positions 1693-1783]
A
[49 nt withheld, positions 1785-1833]
CCTTTGACGTTGGAGTCCACGTTCTTT
[37 nt withheld, positions 1861-1897]
ACCCTATCTCGGTCTATTCTTTTGATTTATAAGGGATTTTGCCGATTTCGGCCTATTGGTTAAAAAATGA
GCTGATTTAACAAAAATTTAACGCGAATTTTAACAAAATATTAACGTTTACAATTTCCCAGGTGGCACTT
TTCGGGGAAATGTGCGCGGAACCCCTATTTGTTTATTTTTCTAAATACATTCAAATATGTATCCGCTCAT
GAGACAATAACCCTGATAAATGCTTCAATAATATTGAAAAAGGAAGAGTATGAGTATTCAACATTTCCGT
GTCGCCCTTATTCCCTTTTTTGCGGCATTTTGCCTTCCTGTTTTTGCTCACCCAGAAACGCTGGTGAAAG
TAAAAGATGCTGAAGATCAGTTGGGTGCACGAGTGGGTTACATCGAACTGGATCTCAACAGCGGTAAGAT
CCTTGAGAGTTTTCGCCCCGAAGAACGTTTTCCAATGATGAGCACTTTTAAAGTTCTGCTATGTGGCGCG
GTATTATCCCGTATTGACGCCGGGCAAGAGCAACTCGGTCGCCGCATACACTATTCTCAGAATGACTTGG
TTGAGTACTCACCAGTCACAGAAAAGCATCTTACGGATGGCATGACAGTAAGAGAATTATGCAGTGCTGC
CATAACCATGAGTGATAACACTGCGGCCAACTTACTTCTGACAACGATCGGAGGACCGAAGGAGCTAACC
GCTTTTTTGCACAACATGGGGGATCATGTAACTCGCCTTGATCGTTGGGAACCGGAGCTGAATGAAGCCA
TACCAAACGACGAGCGTGACACCACGATGCCTGTAGCAATGGCAACAACGTTGCGCAAACTATTAACTGG
CGAACTACTTACTCTAGCTTCCCGGCAACAATTAATAGACTGGATGGAGGCGGATAAAGTTGCAGGACCA
CTTCTGCGCTCGGCCCTTCCGGCTGGCTGGTTTATTGCTGATAAATCTGGAGCCGGTGAGCGTGGGTCTC
GCGGTATCATTGCAGCACTGGGGCCAGATGGTAAGCCCTCCCGTATCGTAGTTATCTACACGACGGGGAG
TCAGGCAACTATGGATGAACGAAATAGACAGATCGCTGAGATAGGTGCCTCACTGATTAAGCATTGGTAA
CTGTCAGACCAAGTTTACTCATATATACTTTAGATTGATTTAAAACTTCATTTTTAATTTAAAAGGATCT
AGGTGAAGATCCTTTTTGATAATCTCATGACCAAAATCCCTTAACGTGAGTTTTCGTTCCACTGAGCGTC
AGACCCCGTAGAAAAGATCAAAGGATCTTCTTGAGATCCTTTTTTTCTGCGCGTAATCTGCTGCTTGCAA
ACAAAAAAACCACCGCTACCAGCGGTGGTTTGTTTGCCGGATCAAGAGCTACCAACTCTTTTTCCGAAGG
TAACTGGCTTCAGCAGAGCGCAGATACCAAATACTGTCCTTCTAGTGTAGCCGTAGTTAGGCCACCACTT
CAAGAACTCTGTAGCACCGCCTACATACCTCGCTCTGCTAATCCTGTTACCAGTGGCTGCTGCCAGTGGC
GATAAGTCGTGTCTTACCGGGTTGGACTCAAGACGATAGTTACCGGATAAGGCGCAGCGGTCGGGCTGAA
CGGGGGGTTCGTGCACACAGCCCAGCTTGGAGCGAACGACCTACACCGAACTGAGATACCTACAGCGTGA
GCTATGAGAAAGCGCCACGCTTCCCGAAGGGAGAAAGGCGGACAGGTATCCGGTAAGCGGCAGGGTCGGA
ACAGGAGAGCGCACGAGGGAGCTTCCAGGGGGAAACGCCTGGTATCTTTATAGTCCTGTCGGGTTTCGCC
ACCTCTGACTTGAGCGTCGATTTTTGTGATGCTCGTCAGGGGGGCGGAGCCTATGGAAAAACGCCAGCAA
CGCGGCCTTTTTACGGTTCCTGGCCTTTTGCTGGCCTTTTGCTCACATGTTCTTTCCTGCGTTATCCCCT
GATTCTGTGGATAACCGTATTACCGCCTTTGAGTGAGCTGATACCGCTCGCCGCAGCCGAACGACCGAGC
GCAGCGAGTCAGTGAGCGAGGAAGCGGAAGAGCGCCCAATACGCAAACCGCCTCTCCCCGCGCGTTGGCC
GATTCATTAATGCAGCTGGCACGACAGGTTTCCCGACTGGAAAGCGGGCAGTGAGCGCAACGCAATTAAT
GTGAGTTAGCTCACTCATTAGGCACCCCAGGCTTTACACTTTATGCTTCCGGCTCGTATGTTGTGTGGAA
TTGTGAGCGGATAACAATTTCACACAGGAAACAGCTATGACCATGATTACGCCAAGCGCGCAATTAACCC
TCACTAAAGGGAACAAAAGCTGGAGCTGCAAGCTTAATGTAGTCTTATGCAATACTCTTGTAGTCTTGCA
ACATGGTAACGATGAGTTAGCAACATGCCTTACAAGGAGAGAAAAAGCACCGTGCATGCCGATTGGTGGA
AGTAAGGTGGTACGATCGTGCCTTATTAGGAAGGCAACAGACGGGTCTGACATGGATTGGACGAACCACT
GAATTGCCGCATTGCAGAGATATTGTATTTAAGTGCCTAGCTCGATACAATAAACGGGTCTCTCTGGTTA
GACCAGATCTGAGCCTGGGAGCTCTCTGGCTAACTAGGGAACCCACTGCTTAAGCCTCAATAAAGCTTGC
CTTGAGTGCTTCAAGTAGTGTGTGCCCGTCTGTTGTGTGACTCTGGTAACTAGAGATCCCTCAGACCCTT
TTAGTCAGTGTGGAAAATCTCTAGCAGTGGCGCCCGAACAGGGACCTGAAAGCGAAAGGGAAACCAGAGC
TCTCTCGACGCAGGACTCGGCTTGCTGAAGCGCGCACGGCAAGAGGCGAGGGGCGGCGACTGGTGAGTAC
GCCAAAAATTTTGACTAGCGGAGGCTAGAAGGAGAGAGATGGGTGCGAGAGCGTCAGTATTAAGCGGGGG
AGAATTAGATCGCGATGGGAAAAAATTCGGTTAAGGCCAGGGGGAAAGAAAAAATATAAATTAAAACATA
TAGTATGGGCAAGCAGGGAGCTAGAACGATTCGCAGTTAATCCTGGCCTGTTAGAAACATCAGAAGGCTG
TAGACAAATACTGGGACAGCTACAACCATCCCTTCAGACAGGATCAGAAGAACTTAGATCATTATATAAT
ACAGTAGCAACCCTCTATTGTGTGCATCAAAGGATAGAGATAAAAGACACCAAGGAAGCTTTAGACAAGA
TAGAGGAAGAGCAAAACAAAAGTAAGACCACCGCACAGCAAGCGGCCGCTGATCTTCAGACCTGGAGGAG
GAGATATGAGGGACAATTGGAGAAGTGAATTATATAAATATAAAGTAGTAAAAATTGAACCATTAGGAGT
AGCACCCACCAAGGCAAAGAGAAGAGTGGTGCAGAGAGAAAAAAGAGCAGTGGGAATAGGAGCTTTGTTC
CTTGGGTTCTTGGGAGCAGCAGGAAGCACTATGGGCGCAGCCTCAATGACGCTGACGGTACAGGCCAGAC
AATTATTGTCTGGTATAGTGCAGCAGCAGAACAATTTGCTGAGGGCTATTGAGGCGCAACAGCATCTGTT
GCAACTCACAGTCTGGGGCATCAAGCAGCTCCAGGCAAGAATCCTGGCTGTGGAAAGATACCTAAAGGAT
CAACAGCTCCTGGGGATTTGGGGTTGCTCTGGAAAACTCATTTGCACCACTGCTGTGCCTTGGAATGCTA
GTTGGAGTAATAAATCTCTGGAACAGATTGGAATCACACGACCTGGATGGAGTGGGACAGAGAAATTAAC
AATTACACAAGCTTAATACACTCCTTAATTGAAGAATCGCAAAACCAGCAAGAAAAGAATGAACAAGAAT
TATTGGAATTAGATAAATGGGCAAGTTTGTGGAATTGGTTTAACATAACAAATTGGCTGTGGTATATAAA
ATTATTCATAATGATAGTAGGAGGCTTGGTAGGTTTAAGAATAGTTTTTGCTGTACTTTCTATAGTGAAT
AGAGTTAGGCAGGGATATTCACCATTATCGTTTCAGACCCACCTCCCAACCCCGAGGGGACCCGACAGGC
CCGAAGGAATAGAAGAAGAAGGTGGAGAGAGAGACAGAGACAGATCCATTCGATTAGTGAACGGATCTCG
ACGGTTAACTTTTAAAAGAAAAGGGGGGATTGGGGGGTACAGTGCAGGGGAAAGAATAGTAGACATAATA
GCAACAGACATACAAACTAAAGAATTACAAAAACAAATTACAAAAATTCAAAATTTTATCGATAAGCTTG
GGAGTTCCGCGTTACATAACTTACGGTAAATGGCCCGCCTGGCTGACCGCCCAACGACCCCCGCCCATTG
ACGTCAATAATGACGTATGTTCCCATAGTAACGCCAATAGGGACTTTCCATTGACGTCAATGGGTGGAGT
ATTTACGGTAAACTGCCCACTTGGCAGTACATCAAGTGTATCATATGCCAAGTACGCCCCCTATTGACGT
CAATGACGGTAAATGGCCCGCCTGGCATTATGCCCAGTACATGACCTTATGGGACTTTCCTACTTGGCAG
TACATCTACGTATTAGTCATCGCTATTACCATGGTGATGCGGTTTTGGCAGTACATCAATGGGCGTGGAT
AGCGGTTTGACTCACGGGGATTTCCAAGTCTCCACCCCATTGACGTCAATGGGAGTTTGTTTTGGCACCA
AAATCAACGGGACTTTCCAAAATGTCGTAACAACTCCGCCCCATTGACGCAAATGGGCGGTAGGCGTGTA
CGGTGGGAGGTCTATATAAGCAGAGCTCGTTTAGTGAACCGTCAGATCGCCTGGAGACGCCATCCACGCT
GTTTTGACCTCCATAGAAGACACCGACTCTAGAGGATCCCCGCGGATGGTGAGCAAGGGCGAGGAGCTGT
TCACCGGGGTGGTGCCCATCCTGGTCGAGCTGGACGGCGACGTAAACGGCCACAAGTTCAGCGTGTCCGG
CGAGGGCGAGGGCGATGCCACCTACGGCAAGCTGACCCTGAAGTTCATCTGCACCACCGGCAAGCTGCCC
GTGCCCTGGCCCACCCTCGTGACCACCCTGACCTACGGCGTGCAGTGCTTCAGCCGCTACCCCGACCACA
TGAAGCAGCACGACTTCTTCAAGTCCGCCATGCCCGAAGGCTACGTCCAGGAGCGCACCATCTTCTTCAA
GGACGACGGCAACTACAAGACCCGCGCCGAGGTGAAGTTCGAGGGCGACACCCTGGTGAACCGCATCGAG
CTGAAGGGCATCGACTTCAAGGAGGACGGCAACATCCTGGGGCACAAGCTGGAGTACAACTACAACAGCC
ACAACGTCTATATCATGGCCGACAAGCAGAAGAACGGCATCAAGGTGAACTTCAAGATCCGCCACAACAT
CGAGGACGGCAGCGTGCAGCTCGCCGACCACTACCAGCAGAACACCCCCATCGGCGACGGCCCCGTGCTG
CTGCCCGACAACCACTACCTGAGCACCCAGTCCGCCCTGAGCAAAGACCCCAACGAGAAGCGCGATCACA
TGGTCCTGCTGGAGTTCGTGACCGCCGCCGGGATCACTCTCGGCATGGACGAGCTGTACAAGTAAGAATT
CCGCCCCTCTCCCTCCCCCCCCCCTAACGTTACTGGCCGAAGCCGCTTGGAATAAGGCCGGTGTGCGTTT
GTCTATATGTTATTTTCCACCATATTGCCGTCTTTTGGCAATGTGAGGGCCCGGAAACCTGGCCCTGTCT
TCTTGACGAGCATTCCTAGGGGTCTTTCCCCTCTCGCCAAAGGAATGCAAGGTCTGTTGAATGTCGTGAA
GGAAGCAGTTCCTCTGGAAGCTTCTTGAAGACAAACAACGTCTGTAGCGACCCTTTGCAGGCAGCGGAAC
CCCCCACCTGGCGACAGGTGCCTCTGCGGCCAAAAGCCACGTGTATAAGATACACCTGCAAAGGCGGCAC
AACCCCAGTGCCACGTTGTGAGTTGGATAGTTGTGGAAAGAGTCAAATGGCTCTCCTCAAGCGTATTCAA
CAAGGGGCTGAAGGATGCCCAGAAGGTACCCCATTGTATGGGATCTGATCTGGGGCCTCGGTGCACATGC
TTTACATGTGTTTAGTCGAGGTTAAAAAACGTCTAGGCCCCCCGAACCACGGGGACGTGGTTTTCCTTTG
AAAAACACGATGATAATATGGGGGCTAGAGCGGCCAGCTTACCATGACCGAGTACAAGCCCACGGTGCGC
CTCGCCACCCGCGACGACGTCCCCAGGGCCGTACGCACCCTCGCCGCCGCGTTCGCCGACTACCCCGCCA
CGCGCCACACCGTCGATCCGGACCGCCACATCGAGCGGGTCACCGAGCTGCAAGAACTCTTCCTCACGCG
CGTCGGGCTCGACATCGGCAAGGTGTGGGTCGCGGACGACGGCGCCGCGGTGGCGGTCTGGACCACGCCG
GAGAGCGTCGAAGCGGGGGCGGTGTTCGCCGAGATCGGCCCGCGCATGGCCGAGTTGAGCGGTTCCCGGC
TGGCCGCGCAGCAACAGATGGAAGGCCTCCTGGCGCCGCACCGGCCCAAGGAGCCCGCGTGGTTCCTGGC
CACCGTCGGCGTCTCGCCCGACCACCAGGGCAAGGGTCTGGGCAGCGCCGTCGTGCTCCCCGGAGTGGAG
GCGGCCGAGCGCGCCGGGGTGCCCGCCTTCCTGGAGACCTCCGCGCCCCGCAACCTCCCCTTCTACGAGC
GGCTCGGCTTCACCGTCACCGCCGACGTCGAGTGCCCGAAGGACCGCGCGACCTGGTGCATGACCCGCAA
GCCCGGTGCCTGACGCCCGCCCCACGACCCGCAGCGCCCGACCGAAAGGAGCGCACGACCCCATGCATCG
ATAAAATAAAAGATTTTATTTAGTCTCCAGAAAAAGGGGGGAATGAAAGACCCCACCTGTAGGTTTGGCA
AG
