>Addgene plasmid #73579 | pLenti-CMV-mOC-STAMP-GFP | depositor partial sequence | sequence record 136074 | mOC-STAMP sequence
ATGAGGACCATCAGGGCAGCCACGGAACACCTCTTTGGCTTGGGGTGGAAGTTCTGGCGCTTGGGGATCT
GCAAGGCAGTTGTTCCACTGCAGGCTGCCTGGAAAGCCTTCTCCCAGCCTGTCCCAGCCAGCTGTAACGA
ACTACTGACCCAGCTTCTCCTGTGTGTTTCCTTGGCCAGTCTTATCGCAGGCCTGGCGCATCACTGGCTG
GTCTCTTTGCAGCTTTATCCTTTGGGACCCCCTGCCCTGGTGACCTCTCTCTGTGGTCTCTTCGTCTTCC
TAAGCCTGGGCCTGGTGCCCCCCATCCGCTGCCTATTTGTGCTCAGTGTGCCAACCCTGGGCTCCAAGCA
GGGCCGCCGCTTGCTCCTGTCCTACAGTGCAGCCAACCTGGCTGTCGCTGTGGTGCCAAACGTCTTAGGC
AATGTGCGTGCAGCTGGGCAAGTGCTGAGCTGTGTTACTGAGGGCTCTTTGGAGAGTCTGCTTAATACCA
CTTACCAGCTGCGCCAGGCAGCCAGGGAACTGGGCCCAGCCAGCCGAGCAGGCAGCCGCAGCCTGACATT
TGAGGTCGAGGGCAAGGGCTCAGCCTTCCGCCTTCACATGCACACGATCACTCAGGAGATCCTGGAAGAC
TTCTCTGGCCTGGAGTTCCTGGCTCGAGCAGCACTGGGCACTCAGCGGGTGGTCACCGGGTTGTTCCTGC
TGGGCCTCCTGGGAGAGTCGGCCTGGTACCTTCATCGCTACCTCACTGACCTGCGTTTCGACAATATCTA
CGCGACTCGGCAGCTGGTTCGGCAGCTGGCCCAGGCTGGTGCCACACATCTGCTGACCTCTCCGCCTCCG
TGGCTGCTCCAAACAGCCCAGCCTAAGTTGTCACGGGAGGAGCTGCTGAGCTGTCTCCTAAGGCTGGGGC
TACTGGCATTGCTCTTAGTAGCCACAGCTGTGACAGTGGCCTCAGACTATGGGGCCTTCCTCTTGGCACA
AGCAGCTGTAGCCTGGGCTCAGAAGTTACCCACTGTCCCAATCACACTCACAGTCAAATATGACGCCTCA
TATAAGGTTCTGGACTTCATCCTCTTCGTCCTCAACCAACCTCCGGTGGAGAGCGTGTTTGCCTCCATGC
AGCGCTCCTTCCAGTGGGAGCTGCGCTTCACGCCCCACGACTGTCATCTACCACAGGCTCAACCACCCCG
TGTCACCGCTGCTCTGGCGGCGGGCGCCCTGCAACTGCTGGCGGGCGCCACCTTGGTGCTACAGGCCTAC
GCCTGGCGCCTGCGCCACACCATCGCAGCCTCCTTCTTCCCAGACCAGGAGGCCAGGAGGCTTAGCCACT
TGCAGGCCCGGCTCCAGAGGAGACACAACCAGAGTGACCACCTGAACAAACAGCCCGGCACTATGGCCAC
CCGGGAATCCAGGAAGCCTGGACAGGGAACTCGGACTCTGGAGTCACAGGGACCTCAGGCACATGACTCC
CTTGGGCCTCCATATGACCTCGAGTAG
