>Addgene plasmid #73579 | pLenti-CMV-mOC-STAMP-GFP | addgene partial sequence | sequence record 140045 | CMV-F 5'-CGCAAATGGGCGGTAGGCGTG-3'
TTAGTGAACCGTCAGATCGCCTGGAGACGCCATCCACGCTGTTTTGACCTCCATAGAAGACACCGACTCT
AGAATGAGGACCATCAGGGCAGCCACGGAACACCTCTTTGGCTTGGGGTGGAAGTTCTGGCGCTTGGGGA
TCTGCAAGGCAGTTGTTCCACTGCAGGCTGCCTGGAAAGCCTTCTCCCAGCCTGTCCCAGCCAGCTGTAA
CGAACTACTGACCCAGCTTCTCCTGTGTGTTTCCTTGGCCAGTCTTATCGCAGGCCTGGCGCATCACTGG
CTGGTCTCTTTGCAGCTTTATCCTTTGGGACCCCCTGCCCTGGTGACCTCTCTCTGTGGTCTCTTCGTCT
TCCTAAGCCTGGGCCTGGTGCCCCCCATCCGCTGCCTATTTGTGCTCAGTGTGCCAACCCTGGGCTCCAA
GCAGGGCCGCCGCTTGCTCCTGTCCTACAGTGCAGCCAACCTGGCTGTCGCTGTGGTGCCAAACGTCTTA
GGCAATGTGCGTGCAGCTGGGCAAGTGCTGAGCTGTGTTACTGAGGGCTCTTTGGAGAGTCTGCTTAATA
CCACTTACCAGCTGCGCCAGGCAGCCAGGGAACTGGGCCCAGCCAGCCGAGCAGGCAGCCGCAGCCTGAC
ATTTGAGGTCGAGGGCAAGGGCTCAGCCTTCCGCCTTCACATGCACACGATCACTCAGGAGATCCTGGAA
GACTTCTCTGGCCTGGAGTTCCTGGCTCGAGCAGCACTGGGCACTCAGCGGGTGGTCACCGGGTTGTTCC
TGCTGGGCCTCCTGGGAGAGTCGGCCTGGTACCTTCATCGCTACCTCACTGACCTGCGTTTCGACAATAT
CTACGCGACTCGGCAGCTGGTTCGGCAGCTGGCCCAGGCTGGTG
