>Addgene plasmid #73579 | pLenti-CMV-mOC-STAMP-GFP | addgene partial sequence | sequence record 140047 | EGFP-N 5'-CGTCGCCGTCCAGCTCGACCAG-3'
CTCACCATTCTAGACTCGAGGTCATATGGAGGCCCAAGGGAGTCATGTGCCTGAGGTCCCTGTGACTCCA
GAGTCCGAGTTCCCTGTCCAGGCTTCCTGGATTCCCGGGTGGCCATAGTGCCGGGCTGTTTGTTCAGGTG
GTCACTCTGGTTGTGTCTCCTCTGGAGCCGGGCCTGCAAGTGGCTAAGCCTCCTGGCCTCCTGGTCTGGG
AAGAAGGAGGCTGCGATGGTGTGGCGCAGGCGCCAGGCGTAGGCCTGTAGCACCAAGGTGGCGCCCGCCA
GCAGTTGCAGGGCGCCCGCCGCCAGAGCAGCGGTGACACGGGGTGGTTGAGCCTGTGGTAGATGACAGTC
GTGGGGCGTGAAGCGCAGCTCCCACTGGAAGGAGCGCTGCATGGAGGCAAACACGCTCTCCACCGGAGGT
TGGTTGAGGACGAAGAGGATGAAGTCCAGAACCTTATATGAGGCGTCATATTTGACTGTGAGTGTGATTG
GGACAGTGGGTAACTTCTGAGCCCAGGCTACAGCTGCTTGTGCCAAGAGGAAGGCCCCATAGTCTGAGGC
CACTGTCACAGCTGTGGCTACTAAGAGCAATGCCAGTAGCCCCAGCCTTAGGAGACAGCTCAGCAGCTCC
TCCCGTGACAACTTAGGCTGGGCTGTTTGGAGCAGCCACGGAGGCGGAGAGGTCAGCAGATGTGTGGCAC
CAGCCTGGGCCAGCTGCCGAACCAGCTGCCGAGTCGCGTAGATATTGTCGAAACGCAGGTCAGTGAGGTA
GCGATGAAGGTACCAGGCCGACTCTCCCAGGAGGCCCAGCAGGAACAACCCGGTGACCACCCGCTGAGTG
CCCAGTGCTGCTCGAGCCAGGAACTCCAGG
